>Addgene plasmid #157050 | pD649-HAsp-PTPRQ(Trunc1)-Fc(DAPA)-AviTag-6xHis | depositor full sequence | sequence record 303209 | Full Sequence
TTTCAATATTATTGAAGCATTTATCAGGGTTATTGTCTCATGAGCGGATACATATTTGAATGTATTTAGA
AAAATAAACAAATAGGGGTCAGTGTTACAACCAATTAACCAATTCTGAACATTATCGCGAGCCCATTTAT
ACCTGAATATGGCTCATAACACCCCTTGCTCATGACCAAAATCCCTTAACGTGAGTTACGCGCGCGTCGT
TCCACTGAGCGTCAGACCCCGTAGAAAAGATCAAAGGATCTTCTTGAGATCCTTTTTTTCTGCGCGTAAT
CTGCTGCTTGCAAACAAAAAAACCACCGCTACCAGCGGTGGTTTGTTTGCCGGATCAAGAGCTACCAACT
CTTTTTCCGAAGGTAACTGGCTTCAGCAGAGCGCAGATACCAAATACTGTTCTTCTAGTGTAGCCGTAGT
TAGCCCACCACTTCAAGAACTCTGTAGCACCGCCTACATACCTCGCTCTGCTAATCCTGTTACCAGTGGC
TGCTGCCAGTGGCGATAAGTCGTGTCTTACCGGGTTGGACTCAAGACGATAGTTACCGGATAAGGCGCAG
CGGTCGGGCTGAACGGGGGGTTCGTGCACACAGCCCAGCTTGGAGCGAACGACCTACACCGAACTGAGAT
ACCTACAGCGTGAGCTATGAGAAAGCGCCACGCTTCCCGAAGGGAGAAAGGCGGACAGGTATCCGGTAAG
CGGCAGGGTCGGAACAGGAGAGCGCACGAGGGAGCTTCCAGGGGGAAACGCCTGGTATCTTTATAGTCCT
GTCGGGTTTCGCCACCTCTGACTTGAGCGTCGATTTTTGTGATGCTCGTCAGGGGGGCGGAGCCTATGGA
AAAACGCCAGCAACGCGGCCTTTTTACGGTTCCTGGCCTTTTGCTGGCCTTTTGCTCACATGTTCTTTCC
TGCGTTATCCCCTGATTCTGTGGATAACCGTATTACCGCCTTTGAGTGAGCTGATACCGCTCGCCGCAGC
CGAACGACCGAGCGCAGCGAGTCAGTGAGCGAGGAAGCGGAAGGCGAGAGTAGGGAACTGCCAGGCATCA
AACTAAGCAGAAGGCCCCTGACGGATGGCCTTTTTGCGTTTCTACAAACTCTTTCTGTGTTGTAAAACGA
CGGCCAGTCTTAAGCTCGGGCCCCCTGGGCGGTTCTGATAACGAGTAATCGTTAATCCGCAAATAACGTA
AAAACCCGCTTCGGCGGGTTTTTTTATGGGGGGAGTTTAGGGAAAGAGCATTTGTCAGAATATTTAAGGG
CGCCTGTCACTTTGCTTGATATATGAGAATTATTTAACCTTATAAATGAGAAAAAAGCAACGCACTTTAA
ATAAGATACGTTGCTTTTTCGATTGATGAACACCTATAATTAAACTATTCATCTATTATTTATGATTTTT
TGTATATACAATATTTCTAGTTTGTTAAAGAGAATTAAGAAAATAAATCTCGAAAATAATAAAGGGAAAA
TCAGTTTTTGATATCAAAATTATACATGTCAACGATAATACAAAATATAATACAAACTATAAGATGTTAT
CAGTATTTATTATCATTTAGAATAAATTTTGTGTCGCCCTTAATTGTGAGCGGATAACAATTACGAGCTT
CATGCACAGTGGCGTTGACTCAATATTGGCCATTAGCCATATTATTCATTGGTTATATAGCATAAATCAA
TATTGGCTATTGGCCATTGCATACGTTGTATCTATATCATAATATGTACATTTATATTGGCTCATGTCCA
ATATGACCGCCATGTTGGCATTGATTATTGACTAGTTATTAATAGTAATCAATTACGGGGTCATTAGTTC
ATAGCCCATATATGGAGTTCCGCGTTACATAACTTACGGTAAATGGCCCGCCTGGCTGACCGCCCAACGA
CCCCCGCCCATTGACGTCAATAATGACGTATGTTCCCATAGTAACGCCAATAGGGACTTTCCATTGACGT
CAATGGGTGGAGTATTTACGGTAAACTGCCCACTTGGCAGTACATCAAGTGTATCATATGCCAAGTACGC
CCCCTATTGACGTCAATGACGGTAAATGGCCCGCCTGGCATTATGCCCAGTACATGACCTTATGGGACTT
TCCTACTTGGCAGTACATCTACGTATTAGTCATCGCTATTACCATGGTGATGCGGTTTTGGCAGTACATC
AATGGGCGTGGATAGCGGTTTGACTCACGGGGATTTCCAAGTCTCCACCCCATTGACGTCAATGGGAGTT
TGTTTTGGCACCAAAATCAACGGGACTTTCCAAAATGTCGTAACAACTCCGCCCCATTGACGCAAATGGG
CGGTAGGCGTGTACGGTGGGAGGTCTATATAAGCAGAGCTCGTTTAGTGAACCGTCAGATCGCCTGGAGA
CGCCATCCACGCTGTTTTGACCTCCATAGAAGACACCGGGACCGATCCAGCCTCCGCGGCCGGGAACGGT
GCATTGGAACGCGGATTCCCCGTGCCAAGAGTGACGTAAGTACCGCCTATAGAGTCTATAGGCCCACCCC
CTTGGCTTCGTTAGAACGCGGCTACAATTAATACATAACCTTATGTATCATACACATACGATTTAGGTGA
CACTATAGAATAACATCCACTTTGCCTTTCTCTCCACAGGTGTCCACTCCCAGGTCCAACTGCACCTCGG
TTCTATCGAAAACGCGCCTGCTAGCGCCACCATGAAGACCATCATTGCCCTGAGCTACATCTTCTGCCTG
GTGTTCGCTGCGGCCGCCGAGAGATATCAAGTGGATCTGGTGCCTGACAGCGGCTTCGTGACCATTAGAG
ATCTCGGCGGAGGCGAGTATCAGGTGGACGTGTCAAATGTGGTGCCCGGCACAAGATACGACATCACCAT
CAGCAGCATCAGCACCACCTACACAAGCCCCGTGACCAGAATCGTGACCACCAACGTGACAAAGCCCGGA
CCTCCTGTGTTTCTGGCTGGCGAAAGAGTGGGATCTGCCGGCATCCTGCTGAGCTGGAATACCCCTCCTA
ATCCTAACGGCCGGATCATCAGCTACATCGTGAAGTACAAAGAAGTGTGCCCCTGGATGCAGACCGTGTA
CACACAAGTGCGGAGCAAGCCCGATAGCCTGGAAGTGCTGCTGACCAACCTGAATCCTGGCACAACCTAC
GAGATCAAGGTGGCCGCCGAAAATTCTGCCGGAATCGGCGTGTTCAGCGACCCCTTTCTGTTCCAAACTG
CCGAGTCTGCCCCTGGCAAGGTGGTCAATCTGACCGTGGAAGCCTACAACGCCAGCGCCGTGAAGCTGAT
CTGGTATCTGCCTAGACAGCCCAACGGCAAGATCACCAGCTTCAAGATCAGCGTGAAGCACGCTAGAAGC
GGCATCGTGGTCAAGGACGTGTCCATCAGAGTGGAAGATATCCTGACCGGCAAGCTGCCCGAGTGCAACG
AGAATAGCGAGAGCTTCCTGTGGTCCACCGCCTCTCCATCTCCAACACTGGGAAGAGTGACCCCTCCAAG
CAGAACAACCCACAGCAGCAGCACCCTGACACAGAACGAGATCAGCAGCGTGTGGAAAGAGCCCATCAGC
TTCGTCGTGACCCACCTGAGGCCTTACACCACATACCTGTTTGAGGTGTCCGCCGTGACAACCGAGGCCG
GCTACATCGATTCTACAATCGTGCGGACCCCTGAGTCTGTGCCTGAGGGACCTCCTCAGAACTGCGTGAC
AGGCAATATCACCGGCAAGAGCTTCAGCATCCTGTGGGACCCTCCAACCATCGTGACCGGAAAGTTCAGC
TATAGAGTGGAACTGTACGGCCCCAGCGGCAGAATCCTGGATAACAGCACCAAGGACCTGAAGTTCGCCT
TCACCAATCTGACACCCTTCACTATGTACGATGTGTATATCGCCGCTGAGACAAGCGCCGGCACAGGCCC
TAAGAGCAACATCTCTGTGTTCACCCCTCCAGATGTGCCTGGCGCCGTGTTTGATCTGCAGCTGGCCGAG
GTGGAAAGCACCCAAGTTCGGATCACCTGGAAGAAGCCACGGCAGCCTAACGGCATCATCAACCAGTATA
GAGTGAAGGTGCTGGTGCCCGAGACAGGCATCATCCTGGAAAACACCCTGCTGACCGGGAACAACGAGTA
CATCAACGACCCCATGGCTCCCGAGATCGTGAACATCGTGGAACCCATGGTCGGACTGTATGAGGGCTCT
GCCGAGATGTCTAGCGATCTGCACAGCCTGGCCACATTCATCTACAACTCTCACCCCGACAAGAACTTCC
CCGCCAGAAATAGAGCCGAGGACCAGACAAGCCCTGTGGTCACCACCAGAAACCAGTACATCACCGATAT
TGCCGCCGAGCAGCTGAGCTACGTGATCAGACGACTGGTGCCCTTCACCGAGCACATGATCTCCGTGTCC
GCCTTTACCATCATGGGCGAAGGACCTCCAACAGTGCTGAGCGTGCGAACAAGACAGCAGGTCCCCAGCT
CCATCAAGATCATCAATTACAAGAACATCTCCAGCTCCTCCATCCTGCTCTACTGGGACCCACCAGAGTA
CCCTAATGGAAAGATCACCCACTACACCATCTACGCCATGGAACTGGACACCAACCGGGCCTTCCAGATC
ACAACCATCGACAACAGCTTTCTGATCACCGGCCTGAAGAAGTACACCAAGTACAAGATGAGAGTGGCCG
CCAGCACACACGTGGGAGAGTCTAGCCTGAGCGAAGAGAACGACATCTTTGTGCGGACCAGCGAGGACGA
GCCTGAAAGCTCTCCTCAGGACGTGGAAGTGATCGACGTGACCGCCGATGAGATCAGACTGAAGTGGTCC
CCACCTGAAAAGCCCAATGGCATCATTATCGCCTACGAGGTGCTGTACAAGAATATCGACACCCTGTACA
TGAAGAACACCTCCACCACCGATATCATCCTGCGGAACCTGCGGCCTCACACACTGTACAATATCAGCGT
GCGGAGCTACACCAGATTCGGCCACGGAAATCAGGTGTCCTCTCTGCTGTCCGTGCGGACATCTGAGACA
GTGCCAGATAGCGCCCCTGAGAACATCACCTATAAGAACATCAGCTCCGGCGAGATCGAGCTGTCCTTTC
TGCCTCCTAGCTCTCCCAACGGGATCATTAAGAAGTATACCATCTACCTGAAGCGGAGCAACGGCAACGA
GGAACGGACCATCAATACCACCAGCCTGACTCAGAACATCAAGGTGCTCAAAAAGTACACGCAGTATATC
ATCGAAGTGTCCGCAAGCACACTGAAAGGCGAGGGCGTTAGAAGCGCCCCTATCAGCATTCTGACCGAAG
AGGATGCCCCTGACAGCCCTCCACAGGATTTTTCCGTGAAGCAGCTGTCCGGCGTGACCGTGAAACTGTC
TTGGCAACCTCCTCTGGAACCCAACGGAATTATCCTGTACTACACCGTGTACGTGTGGAACCGGTCCAGC
CTGAAAACCATCAATGTGACCGAAACCAGCCTGGAACTGAGCGACCTGGACTACAACGTGGAATACTCCG
CCTACGTGACAGCCAGCACAAGATTTGGCGACGGCAAGACCAGAAGCAACATCATTAGCTTTCAGACCCC
TGAAGGCGCCCCTAGCGATCCTCCTAAGGATGTGTACTACGCCAACCTGAGCAGCTCCAGCATCATTCTG
TTCTGGACCCCACCTAGCAAGCCAAATGGGATCATCCAGTACTATAGCGTGTACTACCGGAACACCAGCG
GCACCTTCATGCAGAACTTCACCCTGCACGAAGTGACCAACGACTTCGACAACATGACCGTGTCCACCAT
CATCGACAAGCTGACCATCTTCAGCTACTACACCTTCTGGCTGACCGCCTCCACAAGCGTCGGCAATGGA
AACAAGAGCAGCGACATCATCGAGGTGTACACAGACCAGGACATCCCTGAGGGCTTTGTGGGCAACCTGA
CCTACGAGTCTATCAGCTCCACCGCCATCAACGTGTCATGGGTGCCACCAGCACAGCCTAATGGCCTGGT
GTTCTACTACGTGTCCCTGATCCTGCAGCAGACCCCTAGACATGTTCGGCCTCCACTGGTCACATACGAG
CGGAGCATCTACTTCGATAACCTGGAAAAGTATACCGACTACATCCTGAAGATCACACCCAGCACCGAGA
AGGGCTTCAGCGACACATACACAGCCCAGCTGTACATCAAGACTGAAGAGGACGTGCCCGAAACAAGCCC
TATCATCAACACCTTCAAGAACCTGTCCAGCACCAGCGTGCTGCTTTCTTGGGACCCGCCTGTGAAACCT
AACGGCGCCATCATCTCCTACGACCTGACACTGCAGGGCCCCAACGAGAACTACAGCTTCATCACCAGCG
ACAACTACATCATCCTCGAAGAACTGAGCCCCTTTACGCTGTACTCCTTCTTTGCCGCCGCTCGGACAAG
AAAAGGCCTGGGACCTAGCTCTATCCTGTTCTTCTACACCGACGAGAGCGTGCCACTGGCTCCTCCACAG
AATCTGACCCTGATCAACTGCACCTCCGACTTCGTGTGGCTCAAATGGTCCCCTTCTCCTCTGCCTGGCG
GAATCGTGAAGGTGTACAGCTTTAAGATCCACGAGCACGAGACAGACACGATCTACTACAAAAACATCAG
CGGGTTCAAGACCGAGGCCAAGCTCGTTGGACTGGAACCTGTGTCCACCTACTCTATCAGAGTGTCCGCT
TTCACCAAAGTCGGAAACGGCAACCAGTTCTCCAACGTCGTGAAGTTCACCACACAAGAGTCCGTGCCAG
ACGTGGTGCAGAACATGCAGTGTATGGCCACAAGCTGGCAGAGCGTGCTGGTCAAATGGGACCCTCCTAA
GAAGGCCAACGGAATCATCACACAGTACATGGTCACCGTGGAACGGAACTCCACCAAGGTGTCACCCCAG
GACCACATGTATACCTTCATCAAGCTGCTGGCCAACACCAGCTACGTGTTCAAAGTGCGGGCCTCTACAT
CTGCTGGCGAAGGCGACGAGTCCACCTGTCATGTGTCTACCCTGCCTGAAACCGTGCCTAGCGTGCCCAC
CAATATCGCCTTTTCCGATGTGCAGAGCACCTCCGCCACACTGACATGGATCAGACCTGATACCATCCTG
GGCTACTTCCAGAACTACAAGATTACCACACAGCTGCGGGCCCAGAAATGCAAAGAATGGGAGTCCGAGG
AATGCGTCGAGTACCAGAAGATCCAGTACCTGTACGAGGCCCACCTGACCGAGGAAACAGTGTACGGACT
GAAGAAATTCCGGTGGTACAGATTCCAGGTGGCAGCCTCTACAAACGCCGGCTACGGCAATGCCAGCAAC
TGGATCAGCACAAAGACCCTGCCAGGGCCTCCTGATGGCCCTCCTGAAAATGTGCATGTGGTGGCTACAA
GCCCTTTCAGCATCTCTATCTCTTGGAGCGAGCCCGCCGTGATCACAGGCCCAACATGTTACCTGATCGA
TGTGAAGTCCGTGGACAACGACGAGTTCAACATCTCCTTTATCAAGAGCAATGAGGAAAACAAGACCATC
GAGATTAAGGACCTCGAGATCTTCACCCGGTACAGCGTGGTCATCACCGCCTTCACTGGAAACATCTCCG
CCGCCTATGTGGAAGGCAAGTCCAGCGCCGAGATGATCGTGACTACACTGGAAAGCGCCCCAAAGGACCC
ACCTAACAATATGACCTTCCAGAAAATCCCCGACGAAGTCACAAAGTTCCAGCTGACCTTCCTGCCACCA
AGCCAGCCAAACGGAAACATTCAGGTGTACCAGGCTCTGGTGTACAGAGAGGATGATCCTACCGCCGTGC
AGATCCACAATCTGTCCATCATCCAGAAAACGAACACCTTCGTGATCGCCATGCTCGAGGGACTCAAAGG
CGGCCACACCTACAACATTTCCGTGTACGCCGTGAATAGCGCTGGCGCCGGACCTAAGGTGCCCATGAGA
ATCACCATGGACATCAAGGCCCCTGCCAGACCTAAGACCAAGCCAACACCTATCTACGACGCCACCGGAA
AGCTGCTCGTGACAAGCACCACCATCACAATCAGAATGCCCATCTGCTACTACAGCGACGATCACGGCCC
CATCAAGAACGTGCAGGTCCTGGTTACAGAAACAGGCGCCCAGCACGATGGCAACGTGACCAAGTGGTAC
GACGCCTACTTCAACAAGGCCAGACCTTACTTCACCAACGAGGGCTTCCCCAATCCTCCTTGTACCGAGG
GAAAGACCAAGTTCAGCGGCAACGAAGAGATCTACATCATTGGCGCCGACAACGCCTGCATGATCCCCGG
AAATGAGGACAAGATCTGCAACGGCCCTCTGAAGCCCAAGAAGCAGTATCTGTTCAAGTTCCGGGCCACC
AACATCATGGGACAGTTCACCGACAGCGACTACTCTGACCCAGTGAAAACACTCGGCGAGGGCCTGTCTG
AGAGAACCGTTGAAGGCGCGCCGGGCGGCGACAAGACCCACACCTGCCCCCCCTGCCCAGCTCCAGAACT
GCTGGGAGGGCCTTCCGTGTTCCTGTTCCCCCCCAAGCCCAAGGACACCCTGATGATCAGCAGGACCCCC
GAGGTGACCTGCGTGGTGGTGGCCGTGTCCCACGAGGACCCAGAGGTGAAGTTCAACTGGTACGTGGACG
GCGTGGAGGTGCACAACGCCAAGACCAAGCCCAGAGAGGAGCAGTACAACAGCACCTACAGGGTGGTGTC
CGTGCTGACCGTGCTGCACCAGGACTGGCTGAACGGCAAAGAATACAAGTGCAAAGTCTCCAACAAGGCC
CTGGCTGCCCCAATCGAAAAGACAATCAGCAAGGCCAAGGGCCAGCCACGGGAGCCCCAGGTGTACACCC
TGCCCCCCAGCCGGGAGGAGATGACCAAGAACCAGGTGTCCCTGACCTGTCTGGTGAAGGGCTTCTACCC
CAGCGATATCGCCGTGGAGTGGGAGAGCAACGGCCAGCCCGAGAACAACTACAAGACCACCCCCCCAGTG
CTGGACAGCGACGGCAGCTTCTTCCTGTACAGCAAGCTGACCGTGGACAAGTCCAGGTGGCAGCAGGGCA
ACGTGTTCAGCTGCAGCGTGATGCACGAGGCCCTGCACAACCACTACACCCAGAAGTCCCTGAGCCTGAG
CCCCGGCGGCAGCGGTCTTAATGATATTTTCGAGGCTCAGAAGATTGAGTGGCATGAACACCACCACCAT
CACCACTAAGGCCGGCCTGTAGTCACTGGCACAACGCGTTACCCGGTAAGCCAATCGGGTATACACGGTC
GTCATACTGCAGACAGGGTTCTTCTACTTTGCAAGATAGTCTTGAGTAGTAAAATAAATAGATAGAGAAA
ATCAGCCTCGACTGTGCCTTCTAGTTGCCAGCCATCTGTTGTTTGCCCCTCCCCCGTGCCTTCCTTGACC
CTGGAAGGTGCCACTCCCACTGTCCTTTCCTAATAAAATGAGGAAATTGCATCACAACACTCAACCCTAT
CTCGGTCTATTCTTTTGATTTATAAGGGATTTTGCCGATTTCGGCCTATTGGTTAAAAAATGAGCTGATT
TAACAAAAATTTAACGCGAATTAATTCTGTGGAATGTGTGTCAGTTAGGGTGTGGAAAGTCCCCAGGCTC
CCCAGCAGGCAGAAGTATGCAAAGCATGCATCTCAATTAGTCAGCAACCAGGTGTGGAAAGTCCCCAGGC
TCCCCAGCAGGCAGAAGTATGCAAAGCATGCATCTCAATTAGTCAGCAACCATAGTCCCGCCCCTAACTC
CGCCCATCCCGCCCCTAACTCCGCCCAGTTCCGCCCATTCTCCGCCCCATGGCTGACTAATTTTTTTTAT
TTATGCAGAGGCCGAGGCCGCCTCTGCCTCTGAGCTATTCCAGAAGTAGTGAGGAGGCTTTTTTGGAGGC
CTAGGCTTTTGCAAAAAGCTCCCGGGAGCTTGTATATCCATTTTCGGATCTGATCAGCACGTGTTGACAA
TTAATCATCGGCATAGTATATCGGCATAGTATAATACGACAAGGTGAGGAACTAAACCATGACCGAGTAC
AAGCCCACGGTGCGCCTCGCCACCCGCGACGACGTCCCCAGGGCCGTACGCACCCTCGCCGCCGCGTTCG
CCGACTACCCCGCCACGCGCCACACCGTCGATCCGGACCGCCACATCGAGCGGGTCACCGAGCTGCAAGA
ACTCTTCCTCACGCGCGTCGGGCTCGACATCGGCAAGGTGTGGGTCGCGGACGACGGCGCCGCGGTGGCG
GTCTGGACCACGCCGGAGAGCGTCGAAGCGGGGGCGGTGTTCGCCGAGATCGGCCCGCGCATGGCCGAGT
TGAGCGGTTCCCGGCTGGCCGCGCAGCAACAGATGGAAGGCCTCCTGGCGCCGCACCGGCCCAAGGAGCC
CGCGTGGTTCCTGGCCACCGTCGGCGTCTCGCCCGACCACCAGGGCAAGGGTCTGGGCAGCGCCGTCGTG
CTCCCCGGAGTGGAGGCGGCCGAGCGCGCCGGGGTGCCCGCCTTCCTGGAGACATCCGCGCCCCGCAACC
TCCCCTTCTACGAGCGGCTCGGCTTCACCGTCACCGCCGACGTCGAGGTGCCCGAAGGACCGCGCACCTG
GTGCATGACCCGCAAGCCCGGTGCCTGACACGTGCTACGAGATTTCGATTCCACCGCCGCCTTCTATGAA
AGGTTGGGCTTCGGAATCGTTTTCCGGGACGCCGGCTGGATGATCCTCCAGCGCGGGGATCTCATGCTGG
AGTTCTTCGCCCACCCCAACTTGTTTATTGCAGCTTATAATGGTTACAAATAAAGCAATAGCATCACAAA
TTTCACAAATAAAGCATTTTTTTCACTGCATTCTAGTTGTGGTTTGTCCAAACTCATCAATGTATCTTAT
CATGTCTGTATACCGTCGACCTCTAGCTAGAGCTTGGCGTAATCATGGTCATTACCAATGCTTAATCAGT
GAGGCACCTATCTCAGCGATCTGTCTATTTCGTTCATCCATAGTTGCCTGACTCCCCGTCGTGTAGATAA
CTACGATACGGGAGGGCTTACCATCTGGCCCCAGCGCTGCGATGATACCGCGAGAACCACGCTCACCGGC
TCCGGATTTATCAGCAATAAACCAGCCAGCCGGAAGGGCCGAGCGCAGAAGTGGTCCTGCAACTTTATCC
GCCTCCATCCAGTCTATTAATTGTTGCCGGGAAGCTAGAGTAAGTAGTTCGCCAGTTAATAGTTTGCGCA
ACGTTGTTGCCATCGCTACAGGCATCGTGGTGTCACGCTCGTCGTTTGGTATGGCTTCATTCAGCTCCGG
TTCCCAACGATCAAGGCGAGTTACATGATCCCCCATGTTGTGCAAAAAAGCGGTTAGCTCCTTCGGTCCT
CCGATCGTTGTCAGAAGTAAGTTGGCCGCAGTGTTATCACTCATGGTTATGGCAGCACTGCATAATTCTC
TTACTGTCATGCCATCCGTAAGATGCTTTTCTGTGACTGGTGAGTACTCAACCAAGTCATTCTGAGAATA
GTGTATGCGGCGACCGAGTTGCTCTTGCCCGGCGTCAATACGGGATAATACCGCGCCACATAGCAGAACT
TTAAAAGTGCTCATCATTGGAAAACGTTCTTCGGGGCGAAAACTCTCAAGGATCTTACCGCTGTTGAGAT
CCAGTTCGATGTAACCCACTCGTGCACCCAACTGATCTTCAGCATCTTTTACTTTCACCAGCGTTTCTGG
GTGAGCAAAAACAGGAAGGCAAAATGCCGCAAAAAAGGGAATAAGGGCGACACGGAAATGTTGAATACTC
ATATTCTTCCTT
Features (pLannotate 1.2.2; 21 found; start..end, strand, type, name):
    119..143     -  CDS            KanR (fragment): aminoglycoside phosphotransferase; aph(3')-Ia; confers resistance to kanamycin
    254..842     +  rep_origin     ori: high-copy-number ColE1/pMB1/pBR322/pUC origin of replication
   1067..1084    +  terminator     rrnB T2 terminator (fragment): transcription terminator T2 from the E. coli rrnB gene
   1109..1128    -  CDS            lacZα (fragment): LacZα fragment of β-galactosidase; lacZ fragment
   1582..1602    +  protein_bind   lac operator (fragment): The lac repressor binds to the lac operator to inhibit transcription in E. coli. This inhibition can be relieved by adding lactose or isopropyl-β-D-thiogalactopyranoside (IPTG). lac repressor encoded by lacI
   1843..2146    +  enhancer       CMV enhancer: human cytomegalovirus immediate early enhancer
   2147..2350    +  promoter       CMV promoter: human cytomegalovirus (CMV) immediate early promoter
   2486..2529    +  intron         CMV intron (fragment): modified intron A from human cytomegalovirus
   2581..2599    +  promoter       SP6 promoter: promoter for bacteriophage SP6 RNA polymerase
   2603..2640    +  CDS            IgH signal sequence (fragment): signal sequence from the mouse immunoglobulin heavy chain variable region
   2749..8484    +  CDS            PTPRQ (fragment): PTPRQ_HUMAN - Experimental evidence at protein level: Swiss-Prot protein existence level 1. Phosphatidylinositol phosphatase required for auditory function. May act by regulating the level of phosphatidylinositol 4,5- bisphosphate (PIP2) level in the basal region of hair bundles. Can dephosphorylate a broad range of phosphatidylinositol phosphates, including phosphatidylinositol 3,4,5-trisphosphate and most phosphatidylinositol monophosphates and diphosphates. Phosphate can be hydrolyzed from the D3 and D5 positions in the inositol ring. Has low tyrosine-protein phosphatase activity; however,
   8500..9177    +  CDS            IGHG1 (fragment): IGHG1_HUMAN - Experimental evidence at protein level: Swiss-Prot protein existence level 1. Constant region of immunoglobulin heavy chains. Immunoglobulins, also known as antibodies, are membrane-bound or secreted glycoproteins produced by B lymphocytes. In the recognition phase of humoral immunity, the membrane-bound immunoglobulins serve as receptors which, upon binding of a specific antigen, trigger the clonal expansion and differentiation of B lymphocytes into immunoglobulins- secreting plasma cells. Secreted immunoglobulins mediate the effector phase of humoral immunity, which results in
   9392..9503    +  polyA_signal   bGH poly(A) signal: bovine growth hormone polyadenylation signal
   9504..9612    +  rep_origin     f1 ori (fragment): f1 bacteriophage origin of replication; arrow indicates direction of (+) strand synthesis
   9626..9955    +  promoter       SV40 promoter: SV40 enhancer and early promoter
  10003..10050   +  promoter       EM7 promoter: synthetic bacterial promoter&nbsp
  10069..10668   +  CDS            PuroR (fragment): puromycin N-acetyltransferase; pac from Streptomyces; confers resistance to puromycin
  10678..10803   +  CDS            ble (fragment): BLE_KLEPN - Experimental evidence at protein level: Swiss-Prot protein existence level 1. Binding protein with a strong affinity to the bleomycin family of antibiotics. Binds to CL990; an antimitotic-antibiotic compound. From Klebsiella pneumoniae.
  10798..10919   +  polyA_signal   SV40 poly(A) signal: SV40 polyadenylation signal
  10972..11832   -  CDS            AmpR: β-lactamase; bla; confers resistance to ampicillin, carbenicillin, and related antibiotics
  11835..89      -  promoter       AmpR promoter (fragment) (across the origin): bla
