[The description below was written by a language model from this plasmid's Addgene catalogue record and pLannotate feature annotations shown in this document.]
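Description:
pD649-HAsp-PTPRQ(Trunc1)-Fc(DAPA)-AviTag-6xHis is a mammalian expression plasmid of about 11.8 kb, built on the pD649 backbone, for producing a secreted, Fc-fused portion of the extracellular domain of human PTPRQ. PTPRQ is a receptor-type phosphatase with phosphatidylinositol phosphatase activity that is required for auditory function. In bacteria the plasmid is maintained at high copy from a ColE1/pUC-type origin and selected with ampicillin through the bla gene. The annotation also detects short remnants of other elements (KanR, lacZα, lac operator, f1 ori), which are fragments and not functional units.

The expression cassette is driven by the CMV enhancer and immediate-early promoter, followed by a fragment of CMV intron A and an SP6 promoter, which could support in vitro transcription. The open reading frame begins with a secretion signal: the plasmid name indicates an HA signal peptide, although the annotation tool matched this short region to an IgH signal sequence fragment. The 5.7 kb truncated PTPRQ ectodomain segment follows, cloned between retained NotI and AscI sites. It is fused at its C terminus to a human IgG1 Fc carrying the D265A and P329A (DAPA) substitutions, which are generally used to reduce Fc effector binding. An AviTag for site-specific biotinylation and a 6xHis tag for metal-affinity purification come next, though neither tag is separately annotated, and a bGH polyadenylation signal terminates the cassette. A downstream SV40/EM7-promoted puromycin resistance gene with an SV40 poly(A) signal could allow selection of transfected mammalian cells.

The construct belongs to a collection made for mapping extracellular protein–protein interactions among human cell-surface proteins. The depositor notes that some plasmids in the collection may carry an IS4-like transposase insertion upstream of the CMV promoter.
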