Addgene plasmid #157050: pD649-HAsp-PTPRQ(Trunc1)-Fc(DAPA)-AviTag-6xHis
Purpose: Mammalian expression of cell-surface protein partial extracellular domain fused to Fc(DAPA)-Avi-6xHis. Protein is secreted from cells.
Depositing lab: Chris Garcia. Depositing organization: Stanford University. Publication: A Human IgSF Cell-Surface Interactome Reveals a Complex Network of Protein-Protein Interactions. Wojtowicz WM, Vielmetter J, Fernandes RA, Siepe DH, Eastman CL, Chisholm GB, Cox S, Klock H, Anderson PW, Rue SM, Miller JJ, Glaser SM, Bragstad ML, Vance J, Lam AW, Lesley SA, Zinn K, Garcia KC. Cell. 2020 Aug 20;182(4):1027-1043.e17. doi: 10.1016/j.cell.2020.07.025. PubMed 32822567.
Backbone
  Vector backbone: pD649
  Backbone size w/o insert (bp): 6106
  Vector type: Mammalian Expression
Growth in bacteria
  Bacterial resistance: Ampicillin, 100 μg/mL
  Growth temperature: 37°C
  Growth strain: DH5alpha
  Copy number: High Copy
Gene/Insert
  Gene/Insert name: PTPRQ
  Species: H. sapiens (human)
  Insert size (bp): 5736
  Mutation: Fc region of human IgG contains D265A and P329A mutations (DAPA)
  Entrez Gene: PTPRQ (a.k.a. DFNB84, PTPGMC1)
  Promoter: CMV/SP6
  Tag / fusion protein: Fc(DAPA)-AviTag-6xHis (C terminal on backbone)
  Cloning method: Restriction Enzyme; 5′ cloning site GCGGCCGC (not destroyed); 3′ cloning site GGCGCGCC (not destroyed)
  Sequencing primers: 5′ ATTTAGGTGACACTATAG; 3′ CACGTACCAGTTGAACTTCACC
Resource information
  A portion of this plasmid was derived from a plasmid made by: synthesis by ThermoFisher
Terms and licenses: Academic/Nonprofit Terms; Industry Terms: Not Available to Industry
Depositor comments: Some plasmids in this collection may have an IS4-like element ISVsa5 family transposase upstream of the CMV promoter.
How to cite: pD649-HAsp-PTPRQ(Trunc1)-Fc(DAPA)-AviTag-6xHis was a gift from Chris Garcia (Addgene plasmid # 157050 ; http://n2t.net/addgene:157050 ; RRID:Addgene_157050)
