>Addgene plasmid #157050 | pD649-HAsp-PTPRQ(Trunc1)-Fc(DAPA)-AviTag-6xHis | depositor partial sequence | sequence record 303210 | insert (extracellular domain truncation)
GAGAGATATCAAGTGGATCTGGTGCCTGACAGCGGCTTCGTGACCATTAGAGATCTCGGCGGAGGCGAGT
ATCAGGTGGACGTGTCAAATGTGGTGCCCGGCACAAGATACGACATCACCATCAGCAGCATCAGCACCAC
CTACACAAGCCCCGTGACCAGAATCGTGACCACCAACGTGACAAAGCCCGGACCTCCTGTGTTTCTGGCT
GGCGAAAGAGTGGGATCTGCCGGCATCCTGCTGAGCTGGAATACCCCTCCTAATCCTAACGGCCGGATCA
TCAGCTACATCGTGAAGTACAAAGAAGTGTGCCCCTGGATGCAGACCGTGTACACACAAGTGCGGAGCAA
GCCCGATAGCCTGGAAGTGCTGCTGACCAACCTGAATCCTGGCACAACCTACGAGATCAAGGTGGCCGCC
GAAAATTCTGCCGGAATCGGCGTGTTCAGCGACCCCTTTCTGTTCCAAACTGCCGAGTCTGCCCCTGGCA
AGGTGGTCAATCTGACCGTGGAAGCCTACAACGCCAGCGCCGTGAAGCTGATCTGGTATCTGCCTAGACA
GCCCAACGGCAAGATCACCAGCTTCAAGATCAGCGTGAAGCACGCTAGAAGCGGCATCGTGGTCAAGGAC
GTGTCCATCAGAGTGGAAGATATCCTGACCGGCAAGCTGCCCGAGTGCAACGAGAATAGCGAGAGCTTCC
TGTGGTCCACCGCCTCTCCATCTCCAACACTGGGAAGAGTGACCCCTCCAAGCAGAACAACCCACAGCAG
CAGCACCCTGACACAGAACGAGATCAGCAGCGTGTGGAAAGAGCCCATCAGCTTCGTCGTGACCCACCTG
AGGCCTTACACCACATACCTGTTTGAGGTGTCCGCCGTGACAACCGAGGCCGGCTACATCGATTCTACAA
TCGTGCGGACCCCTGAGTCTGTGCCTGAGGGACCTCCTCAGAACTGCGTGACAGGCAATATCACCGGCAA
GAGCTTCAGCATCCTGTGGGACCCTCCAACCATCGTGACCGGAAAGTTCAGCTATAGAGTGGAACTGTAC
GGCCCCAGCGGCAGAATCCTGGATAACAGCACCAAGGACCTGAAGTTCGCCTTCACCAATCTGACACCCT
TCACTATGTACGATGTGTATATCGCCGCTGAGACAAGCGCCGGCACAGGCCCTAAGAGCAACATCTCTGT
GTTCACCCCTCCAGATGTGCCTGGCGCCGTGTTTGATCTGCAGCTGGCCGAGGTGGAAAGCACCCAAGTT
CGGATCACCTGGAAGAAGCCACGGCAGCCTAACGGCATCATCAACCAGTATAGAGTGAAGGTGCTGGTGC
CCGAGACAGGCATCATCCTGGAAAACACCCTGCTGACCGGGAACAACGAGTACATCAACGACCCCATGGC
TCCCGAGATCGTGAACATCGTGGAACCCATGGTCGGACTGTATGAGGGCTCTGCCGAGATGTCTAGCGAT
CTGCACAGCCTGGCCACATTCATCTACAACTCTCACCCCGACAAGAACTTCCCCGCCAGAAATAGAGCCG
AGGACCAGACAAGCCCTGTGGTCACCACCAGAAACCAGTACATCACCGATATTGCCGCCGAGCAGCTGAG
CTACGTGATCAGACGACTGGTGCCCTTCACCGAGCACATGATCTCCGTGTCCGCCTTTACCATCATGGGC
GAAGGACCTCCAACAGTGCTGAGCGTGCGAACAAGACAGCAGGTCCCCAGCTCCATCAAGATCATCAATT
ACAAGAACATCTCCAGCTCCTCCATCCTGCTCTACTGGGACCCACCAGAGTACCCTAATGGAAAGATCAC
CCACTACACCATCTACGCCATGGAACTGGACACCAACCGGGCCTTCCAGATCACAACCATCGACAACAGC
TTTCTGATCACCGGCCTGAAGAAGTACACCAAGTACAAGATGAGAGTGGCCGCCAGCACACACGTGGGAG
AGTCTAGCCTGAGCGAAGAGAACGACATCTTTGTGCGGACCAGCGAGGACGAGCCTGAAAGCTCTCCTCA
GGACGTGGAAGTGATCGACGTGACCGCCGATGAGATCAGACTGAAGTGGTCCCCACCTGAAAAGCCCAAT
GGCATCATTATCGCCTACGAGGTGCTGTACAAGAATATCGACACCCTGTACATGAAGAACACCTCCACCA
CCGATATCATCCTGCGGAACCTGCGGCCTCACACACTGTACAATATCAGCGTGCGGAGCTACACCAGATT
CGGCCACGGAAATCAGGTGTCCTCTCTGCTGTCCGTGCGGACATCTGAGACAGTGCCAGATAGCGCCCCT
GAGAACATCACCTATAAGAACATCAGCTCCGGCGAGATCGAGCTGTCCTTTCTGCCTCCTAGCTCTCCCA
ACGGGATCATTAAGAAGTATACCATCTACCTGAAGCGGAGCAACGGCAACGAGGAACGGACCATCAATAC
CACCAGCCTGACTCAGAACATCAAGGTGCTCAAAAAGTACACGCAGTATATCATCGAAGTGTCCGCAAGC
ACACTGAAAGGCGAGGGCGTTAGAAGCGCCCCTATCAGCATTCTGACCGAAGAGGATGCCCCTGACAGCC
CTCCACAGGATTTTTCCGTGAAGCAGCTGTCCGGCGTGACCGTGAAACTGTCTTGGCAACCTCCTCTGGA
ACCCAACGGAATTATCCTGTACTACACCGTGTACGTGTGGAACCGGTCCAGCCTGAAAACCATCAATGTG
ACCGAAACCAGCCTGGAACTGAGCGACCTGGACTACAACGTGGAATACTCCGCCTACGTGACAGCCAGCA
CAAGATTTGGCGACGGCAAGACCAGAAGCAACATCATTAGCTTTCAGACCCCTGAAGGCGCCCCTAGCGA
TCCTCCTAAGGATGTGTACTACGCCAACCTGAGCAGCTCCAGCATCATTCTGTTCTGGACCCCACCTAGC
AAGCCAAATGGGATCATCCAGTACTATAGCGTGTACTACCGGAACACCAGCGGCACCTTCATGCAGAACT
TCACCCTGCACGAAGTGACCAACGACTTCGACAACATGACCGTGTCCACCATCATCGACAAGCTGACCAT
CTTCAGCTACTACACCTTCTGGCTGACCGCCTCCACAAGCGTCGGCAATGGAAACAAGAGCAGCGACATC
ATCGAGGTGTACACAGACCAGGACATCCCTGAGGGCTTTGTGGGCAACCTGACCTACGAGTCTATCAGCT
CCACCGCCATCAACGTGTCATGGGTGCCACCAGCACAGCCTAATGGCCTGGTGTTCTACTACGTGTCCCT
GATCCTGCAGCAGACCCCTAGACATGTTCGGCCTCCACTGGTCACATACGAGCGGAGCATCTACTTCGAT
AACCTGGAAAAGTATACCGACTACATCCTGAAGATCACACCCAGCACCGAGAAGGGCTTCAGCGACACAT
ACACAGCCCAGCTGTACATCAAGACTGAAGAGGACGTGCCCGAAACAAGCCCTATCATCAACACCTTCAA
GAACCTGTCCAGCACCAGCGTGCTGCTTTCTTGGGACCCGCCTGTGAAACCTAACGGCGCCATCATCTCC
TACGACCTGACACTGCAGGGCCCCAACGAGAACTACAGCTTCATCACCAGCGACAACTACATCATCCTCG
AAGAACTGAGCCCCTTTACGCTGTACTCCTTCTTTGCCGCCGCTCGGACAAGAAAAGGCCTGGGACCTAG
CTCTATCCTGTTCTTCTACACCGACGAGAGCGTGCCACTGGCTCCTCCACAGAATCTGACCCTGATCAAC
TGCACCTCCGACTTCGTGTGGCTCAAATGGTCCCCTTCTCCTCTGCCTGGCGGAATCGTGAAGGTGTACA
GCTTTAAGATCCACGAGCACGAGACAGACACGATCTACTACAAAAACATCAGCGGGTTCAAGACCGAGGC
CAAGCTCGTTGGACTGGAACCTGTGTCCACCTACTCTATCAGAGTGTCCGCTTTCACCAAAGTCGGAAAC
GGCAACCAGTTCTCCAACGTCGTGAAGTTCACCACACAAGAGTCCGTGCCAGACGTGGTGCAGAACATGC
AGTGTATGGCCACAAGCTGGCAGAGCGTGCTGGTCAAATGGGACCCTCCTAAGAAGGCCAACGGAATCAT
CACACAGTACATGGTCACCGTGGAACGGAACTCCACCAAGGTGTCACCCCAGGACCACATGTATACCTTC
ATCAAGCTGCTGGCCAACACCAGCTACGTGTTCAAAGTGCGGGCCTCTACATCTGCTGGCGAAGGCGACG
AGTCCACCTGTCATGTGTCTACCCTGCCTGAAACCGTGCCTAGCGTGCCCACCAATATCGCCTTTTCCGA
TGTGCAGAGCACCTCCGCCACACTGACATGGATCAGACCTGATACCATCCTGGGCTACTTCCAGAACTAC
AAGATTACCACACAGCTGCGGGCCCAGAAATGCAAAGAATGGGAGTCCGAGGAATGCGTCGAGTACCAGA
AGATCCAGTACCTGTACGAGGCCCACCTGACCGAGGAAACAGTGTACGGACTGAAGAAATTCCGGTGGTA
CAGATTCCAGGTGGCAGCCTCTACAAACGCCGGCTACGGCAATGCCAGCAACTGGATCAGCACAAAGACC
CTGCCAGGGCCTCCTGATGGCCCTCCTGAAAATGTGCATGTGGTGGCTACAAGCCCTTTCAGCATCTCTA
TCTCTTGGAGCGAGCCCGCCGTGATCACAGGCCCAACATGTTACCTGATCGATGTGAAGTCCGTGGACAA
CGACGAGTTCAACATCTCCTTTATCAAGAGCAATGAGGAAAACAAGACCATCGAGATTAAGGACCTCGAG
ATCTTCACCCGGTACAGCGTGGTCATCACCGCCTTCACTGGAAACATCTCCGCCGCCTATGTGGAAGGCA
AGTCCAGCGCCGAGATGATCGTGACTACACTGGAAAGCGCCCCAAAGGACCCACCTAACAATATGACCTT
CCAGAAAATCCCCGACGAAGTCACAAAGTTCCAGCTGACCTTCCTGCCACCAAGCCAGCCAAACGGAAAC
ATTCAGGTGTACCAGGCTCTGGTGTACAGAGAGGATGATCCTACCGCCGTGCAGATCCACAATCTGTCCA
TCATCCAGAAAACGAACACCTTCGTGATCGCCATGCTCGAGGGACTCAAAGGCGGCCACACCTACAACAT
TTCCGTGTACGCCGTGAATAGCGCTGGCGCCGGACCTAAGGTGCCCATGAGAATCACCATGGACATCAAG
GCCCCTGCCAGACCTAAGACCAAGCCAACACCTATCTACGACGCCACCGGAAAGCTGCTCGTGACAAGCA
CCACCATCACAATCAGAATGCCCATCTGCTACTACAGCGACGATCACGGCCCCATCAAGAACGTGCAGGT
CCTGGTTACAGAAACAGGCGCCCAGCACGATGGCAACGTGACCAAGTGGTACGACGCCTACTTCAACAAG
GCCAGACCTTACTTCACCAACGAGGGCTTCCCCAATCCTCCTTGTACCGAGGGAAAGACCAAGTTCAGCG
GCAACGAAGAGATCTACATCATTGGCGCCGACAACGCCTGCATGATCCCCGGAAATGAGGACAAGATCTG
CAACGGCCCTCTGAAGCCCAAGAAGCAGTATCTGTTCAAGTTCCGGGCCACCAACATCATGGGACAGTTC
ACCGACAGCGACTACTCTGACCCAGTGAAAACACTCGGCGAGGGCCTGTCTGAGAGAACCGTTGAA
